>Addgene plasmid #85999 | pET28a MISTIC | depositor full sequence | sequence record 167081 | pET28a MISTIC sequence 5681 bps
ATGGCCATGTTTTGTACATTTTTTGAAAAACATCACCGGAAGTGGGACATACTGTTAGAAAAAAGCACGG
GTGTGATGGAAGCTATGAAAGTGACGAGTGAGGAAAAGGAACAGCTGAGCACAGCAATCGACCGAATGAA
TGAAGGACTGGACGCGTTTATCCAGCTGTATAATGAATCGGAAATTGATGAACCGCTTATTCAGCTTGAT
GATGATACAGCCGAGTTAATGAAGCAGGCCCGAGATATGTACGGCCAGGAAAAGCTAAATGAGAAATTAA
ATACAATTATTAAACAGATTTTATCCATCTCAGTATCTGAAGAAGGCGAAAAAGAAGGTTCTGGTTCTGG
CCTGGTGCCGCGCGGTAGCCATATGGCTAGCATGACTGGTGGACAGCAAATGGGTCGCGGATCCGAATTC
GAGCTCCGTCGACAAGCTTGCGGCCGCACTCGAGCACCACCACCACCACCACTGAGATCCGGCTGCTAAC
AAAGCCCGAAAGGAAGCTGAGTTGGCTGCTGCCACCGCTGAGCAATAACTAGCATAACCCCTTGGGGCCT
CTAAACGGGTCTTGAGGGGTTTTTTGCTGAAAGGAGGAACTATATCCGGATTGGCGAATGGG
[124 nt withheld, positions 623-746]
C
[91 nt withheld, positions 748-838]
A
[49 nt withheld, positions 840-888]
CCTTTGACGTTGGAGTCCACGTTCTTT
[37 nt withheld, positions 916-952]
ACCCTATCTCGGTCTATTCTTTTGATTTATAAGGGATTTTGCCGATTTCGGCCTATTGGTTAAAAAATGA
GCTGATTTAACAAAAATTTAACGCGAATTTTAACAAAATATTAACGTTTACAATTTCAGGTGGCACTTTT
CGGGGAAATGTGCGCGGAACCCCTATTTGTTTATTTTTCTAAATACATTCAAATATGTATCCGCTCATGA
ATTAATTCTTAGAAAAACTCATCGAGCATCAAATGAAACTGCAATTTATTCATATCAGGATTATCAATAC
CATATTTTTGAAAAAGCCGTTTCTGTAATGAAGGAGAAAACTCACCGAGGCAGTTCCATAGGATGGCAAG
ATCCTGGTATCGGTCTGCGATTCCGACTCGTCCAACATCAATACAACCTATTAATTTCCCCTCGTCAAAA
ATAAGGTTATCAAGTGAGAAATCACCATGAGTGACGACTGAATCCGGTGAGAATGGCAAAAGTTTATGCA
TTTCTTTCCAGACTTGTTCAACAGGCCAGCCATTACGCTCGTCATCAAAATCACTCGCATCAACCAAACC
GTTATTCATTCGTGATTGCGCCTGAGCGAGACGAAATACGCGATCGCTGTTAAAAGGACAATTACAAACA
GGAATCGAATGCAACCGGCGCAGGAACACTGCCAGCGCATCAACAATATTTTCACCTGAATCAGGATATT
CTTCTAATACCTGGAATGCTGTTTTCCCGGGGATCGCAGTGGTGAGTAACCATGCATCATCAGGAGTACG
GATAAAATGCTTGATGGTCGGAAGAGGCATAAATTCCGTCAGCCAGTTTAGTCTGACCATCTCATCTGTA
ACATCATTGGCAACGCTACCTTTGCCATGTTTCAGAAACAACTCTGGCGCATCGGGCTTCCCATACAATC
GATAGATTGTCGCACCTGATTGCCCGACATTATCGCGAGCCCATTTATACCCATATAAATCAGCATCCAT
GTTGGAATTTAATCGCGGCCTAGAGCAAGACGTTTCCCGTTGAATATGGCTCATAACACCCCTTGTATTA
CTGTTTATGTAAGCAGACAGTTTTATTGTTCATGACCAAAATCCCTTAACGTGAGTTTTCGTTCCACTGA
GCGTCAGACCCCGTAGAAAAGATCAAAGGATCTTCTTGAGATCCTTTTTTTCTGCGCGTAATCTGCTGCT
TGCAAACAAAAAAACCACCGCTACCAGCGGTGGTTTGTTTGCCGGATCAAGAGCTACCAACTCTTTTTCC
GAAGGTAACTGGCTTCAGCAGAGCGCAGATACCAAATACTGTCCTTCTAGTGTAGCCGTAGTTAGGCCAC
CACTTCAAGAACTCTGTAGCACCGCCTACATACCTCGCTCTGCTAATCCTGTTACCAGTGGCTGCTGCCA
GTGGCGATAAGTCGTGTCTTACCGGGTTGGACTCAAGACGATAGTTACCGGATAAGGCGCAGCGGTCGGG
CTGAACGGGGGGTTCGTGCACACAGCCCAGCTTGGAGCGAACGACCTACACCGAACTGAGATACCTACAG
CGTGAGCTATGAGAAAGCGCCACGCTTCCCGAAGGGAGAAAGGCGGACAGGTATCCGGTAAGCGGCAGGG
TCGGAACAGGAGAGCGCACGAGGGAGCTTCCAGGGGGAAACGCCTGGTATCTTTATAGTCCTGTCGGGTT
TCGCCACCTCTGACTTGAGCGTCGATTTTTGTGATGCTCGTCAGGGGGGCGGAGCCTATGGAAAAACGCC
AGCAACGCGGCCTTTTTACGGTTCCTGGCCTTTTGCTGGCCTTTTGCTCACATGTTCTTTCCTGCGTTAT
CCCCTGATTCTGTGGATAACCGTATTACCGCCTTTGAGTGAGCTGATACCGCTCGCCGCAGCCGAACGAC
CGAGCGCAGCGAGTCAGTGAGCGAGGAAGCGGAAGAGCGCCTGATGCGGTATTTTCTCCTTACGCATCTG
TGCGGTATTTCACACCGCATATATGGTGCACTCTCAGTACAATCTGCTCTGATGCCGCATAGTTAAGCCA
GTATACACTCCGCTATCGCTACGTGACTGGGTCATGGCTGCGCCCCGACACCCGCCAACACCCGCTGACG
CGCCCTGACGGGCTTGTCTGCTCCCGGCATCCGCTTACAGACAAGCTGTGACCGTCTCCGGGAGCTGCAT
GTGTCAGAGGTTTTCACCGTCATCACCGAAACGCGCGAGGCAGCTGCGGTAAAGCTCATCAGCGTGGTCG
TGAAGCGATTCACAGATGTCTGCCTGTTCATCCGCGTCCAGCTCGTTGAGTTTCTCCAGAAGCGTTAATG
TCTGGCTTCTGATAAAGCGGGCCATGTTAAGGGCGGTTTTTTCCTGTTTGGTCACTGATGCCTCCGTGTA
AGGGGGATTTCTGTTCATGGGGGTAATGATACCGATGAAACGAGAGAGGATGCTCACGATACGGGTTACT
GATGATGAACATGCCCGGTTACTGGAACGTTGTGAGGGTAAACAACTGGCGGTATGGATGCGGCGGGACC
AGAGAAAAATCACTCAGGGTCAATGCCAGCGCTTCGTTAATACAGATGTAGGTGTTCCACAGGGTAGCCA
GCAGCATCCTGCGATGCAGATCCGGAACATAATGGTGCAGGGCGCTGACTTCCGCGTTTCCAGACTTTAC
GAAACACGGAAACCGAAGACCATTCATGTTGTTGCTCAGGTCGCAGACGTTTTGCAGCAGCAGTCGCTTC
ACGTTCGCTCGCGTATCGGTGATTCATTCTGCTAACCAGTAAGGCAACCCCGCCAGCCTAGCCGGGTCCT
CAACGACAGGAGCACGATCATGCGCACCCGTGGGGCCGCCATGCCGGCGATAATGGCCTGCTTCTCGCCG
AAACGTTTGGTGGCGGGACCAGTGACGAAGGCTTGAGCGAGGGCGTGCAAGATTCCGAATACCGCAAGCG
ACAGGCCGATCATCGTCGCGCTCCAGCGAAAGCGGTCCTCGCCGAAAATGACCCAGAGCGCTGCCGGCAC
CTGTCCTACGAGTTGCATGATAAAGAAGACAGTCATAAGTGCGGCGACGATAGTCATGCCCCGCGCCCAC
CGGAAGGAGCTGACTGGGTTGAAGGCTCTCAAGGGCATCGGTCGAGATCCCGGTGCCTAATGAGTGAGCT
AACTTACATTAATTGCGTTGCGCTCACTGCCCGCTTTCCAGTCGGGAAACCTGTCGTGCCAGCTGCATTA
ATGAATCGGCCAACGCGCGGGGAGAGGCGGTTTGCGTATTGGGCGCCAGGGTGGTTTTTCTTTTCACCAG
TGAGACGGGCAACAGCTGATTGCCCTTCACCGCCTGGCCCTGAGAGAGTTGCAGCAAGCGGTCCACGCTG
GTTTGCCCCAGCAGGCGAAAATCCTGTTTGATGGTGGTTAACGGCGGGATATAACATGAGCTGTCTTCGG
TATCGTCGTATCCCACTACCGAGATATCCGCACCAACGCGCAGCCCGGACTCGGTAATGGCGCGCATTGC
GCCCAGCGCCATCTGATCGTTGGCAACCAGCATCGCAGTGGGAACGATGCCCTCATTCAGCATTTGCATG
GTTTGTTGAAAACCGGACATGGCACTCCAGTCGCCTTCCCGTTCCGCTATCGGCTGAATTTGATTGCGAG
TGAGATATTTATGCCAGCCAGCCAGACGCAGACGCGCCGAGACAGAACTTAATGGGCCCGCTAACAGCGC
GATTTGCTGGTGACCCAATGCGACCAGATGCTCCACGCCCAGTCGCGTACCGTCTTCATGGGAGAAAATA
ATACTGTTGATGGGTGTCTGGTCAGAGACATCAAGAAATAACGCCGGAACATTAGTGCAGGCAGCTTCCA
CAGCAATGGCATCCTGGTCATCCAGCGGATAGTTAATGATCAGCCCACTGACGCGTTGCGCGAGAAGATT
GTGCACCGCCGCTTTACAGGCTTCGACGCCGCTTCGTTCTACCATCGACACCACCACGCTGGCACCCAGT
TGATCGGCGCGAGATTTAATCGCCGCGACAATTTGCGACGGCGCGTGCAGGGCCAGACTGGAGGTGGCAA
CGCCAATCAGCAACGACTGTTTGCCCGCCAGTTGTTGTGCCACGCGGTTGGGAATGTAATTCAGCTCCGC
CATCGCCGCTTCCACTTTTTCCCGCGTTTTCGCAGAAACGTGGCTGGCCTGGTTCACCACGCGGGAAACG
GTCTGATAAGAGACACCGGCATACTCTGCGACATCGTATAACGTTACTGGTTTCACATTCACCACCCTGA
ATTGACTCTCTTCCGGGCGCTATCATGCCATACCGCGAAAGGTTTTGCGCCATTCGATGGTGTCCGGGAT
CTCGACGCTCTCCCTTATGCGACTCCTGCATTAGGAAGCAGCCCAGTAGTAGGTTGAGGCCGTTGAGCAC
CGCCGCCGCAAGGAATGGTGCATGCAAGGAGATGGCGCCCAACAGTCCCCCGGCCACGGGGCCTGCCACC
ATACCCACGCCGAAACAAGCGCTCATGAGCCCGAAGTGGCGAGCCCGATCTTCCCCATCGGTGATGTCGG
CGATATAGGCGCCAGCAACCGCACCTGTGGCGCCGGTGATGCCGGCCACGATGCGTCCGGCGTAGAGGAT
CGAGATCTCGATCCCGCGAAATTAATACGACTCACTATAGGGGAATTGTGAGCGGATAACAATTCCCCTC
TAGAAATAATTTTGTTTAACTTTAAGAAGGAGATATACC
Features (pLannotate 1.2.2; 20 found; start..end, strand, type, name):
      7..336     +  CDS            mstX: MSTX_BACSU - Experimental evidence at protein level: Swiss-Prot protein existence level 1. Chaperone that facilitates the production and integration of integral membrane proteins into the bacterial lipid bilayer. From Bacillus subtilis (strain 168).
    373..405     +  CDS            T7 tag (gene 10 leader): leader peptide from bacteriophage T7 gene 10 promotes efficient translation in E. coli
    455..472     +  CDS            9xHis (fragment): 9xHis affinity tag
    482..531     +  CDS            SET1 (fragment): solubility-enhancement tag derived from T7 phage gene 10B
    539..586     +  terminator     T7 terminator: transcription terminator for bacteriophage T7 RNA polymerase
    623..1078    +  rep_origin     f1 ori (sequence partly withheld): f1 bacteriophage origin of replication; arrow indicates direction of (+) strand synthesis
   1105..1162    +  promoter       AmpR promoter (fragment): bla
   1171..1986    -  CDS            KanR: aminoglycoside phosphotransferase; aph(3')-Ia; confers resistance to kanamycin in bacteria or G418 (Geneticin®) in eukaryotes
   2108..2696    +  rep_origin     ori: high-copy-number ColE1/pMB1/pBR322/pUC origin of replication
   2882..3024    -  misc_feature   bom: basis of mobility region from pBR322
   3126..3317    -  CDS            rop: Rop protein, which maintains plasmids at low copy number; rop
   3334..3714    +  CDS            YPB1_ECOLX: Protein predicted: Swiss-Prot protein existence level 4. From Escherichia coli.
   3786..4077    -  CDS            TcR (fragment): tetracycline efflux protein; tet; confers resistance to tetracycline
   4092..4113    -  protein_bind   CAP binding site: CAP binding activates transcription in the presence of cAMP. E. coli catabolite activator protein
   4126..5208    -  CDS            lacI: lac repressor; lacI; The lac repressor binds to the lac operator to inhibit transcription in E. coli. This inhibition can be relieved by adding lactose or isopropyl-β-D-thiogalactopyranoside (IPTG).
   5209..5286    -  promoter       lacI promoter: lacI
   5294..5573    -  CDS            TcR (fragment): tetracycline efflux protein; tet; confers resistance to tetracycline
   5595..5613    +  promoter       T7 promoter: promoter for bacteriophage T7 RNA polymerase
   5614..5638    +  protein_bind   lac operator: The lac repressor binds to the lac operator to inhibit transcription in E. coli. This inhibition can be relieved by adding lactose or isopropyl-β-D-thiogalactopyranoside (IPTG). lac repressor encoded by lacI
   5653..5675    +  RBS            RBS: efficient ribosome binding site from bacteriophage T7 gene 10 (Olins and Rangwala, 1989)
