[The description below was written by a language model from this plasmid's Addgene catalogue record and pLannotate feature annotations shown in this document.]
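Description:
pET28a MISTIC is a bacterial expression vector built on the pET28a backbone and designed as an empty recipient for producing transmembrane proteins in E. coli. The original N-terminal His6 tag of pET28a was removed, and a MISTIC coding sequence was placed upstream of the multiple cloning site. The feature table identifies this sequence as mstX from Bacillus subtilis, and the record notes codon optimisation for bacterial expression. MISTIC is a small membrane-associating protein that helps fused integral membrane proteins to be produced and inserted into the bacterial lipid bilayer. A gene cloned in frame downstream is therefore expressed with MISTIC at its N terminus and a backbone-encoded His6 tag at its C terminus for affinity purification. No cargo gene is present: the insert name is given as N/A and the cloning sites are not recorded. The listed insert size of 960 bp is larger than the roughly 330 bp mstX annotation, and the record does not explain the difference.

Expression is driven by a T7 promoter with an adjacent lac operator and the T7 gene 10 ribosome binding site. The annotated reading frame continues from MISTIC through the T7 tag leader to the His tag and ends at the T7 terminator. The plasmid-borne lacI gene supplies repressor, so transcription is held off until induction with IPTG in a host that provides T7 RNA polymerase. The plasmid is selected with kanamycin through the aph(3')-Ia gene. It replicates from a pBR322-type origin with rop and bom, consistent with the low copy number stated, and also carries an f1 origin. The short TcR, AmpR promoter and SET1 hits appear to be fragmentary backbone matches rather than functional elements.
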