Addgene plasmid #85999: pET28a MISTIC
Purpose: bacterial expression of transmembrane proteins using N-terminal MISTIC and C-terminal HIS6 tag
Depositing lab: Wolfram Antonin. Depositing organization: Friedrich Miescher Laboratory. Publication: Dimerization and direct membrane interaction of Nup53 contribute to nuclear pore complex assembly. Vollmer B, Schooley A, Sachdev R, Eisenhardt N, Schneider AM, Sieverding C, Madlung J, Gerken U, Macek B, Antonin W. EMBO J. 2012 Oct 17;31(20):4072-84. doi: 10.1038/emboj.2012.256. Epub 2012 Sep 7. PubMed 22960634.
Backbone
  Vector backbone: pET28a
  Backbone manufacturer: Novagene
  Backbone size w/o insert (bp): 5300
  Modifications to backbone: removal of the N-Terminal HIS6 tag, addition of the MISTIC sequence upstream of the MCS
  Vector type: Bacterial Expression
Growth in bacteria
  Bacterial resistance: Kanamycin, 50 μg/mL
  Growth temperature: 37°C
  Growth strain: DH5alpha
  Copy number: Low Copy
Gene/Insert
  Gene/Insert name: N/A
  Insert size (bp): 960
  Mutation: codon optimzed for bacterial expression
  Promoter: T7
  Tag / fusion protein: MISTIC (N terminal on insert); HIS6 (C terminal on backbone)
  Cloning method: Restriction Enzyme; 5′ cloning site Unknown (unknown if destroyed); 3′ cloning site Unknown (unknown if destroyed)
  Sequencing primers: 5′ lac; 3′ pETrv
Terms and licenses: Academic/Nonprofit Terms; Industry Terms: Not Available to Industry
How to cite: pET28a MISTIC was a gift from Wolfram Antonin (Addgene plasmid # 85999 ; http://n2t.net/addgene:85999 ; RRID:Addgene_85999)
