>Addgene plasmid #85999 | pET28a MISTIC | addgene partial sequence | sequence record 171442 | Addgene Partial NGS Result
AGGGCAATCAGCTGTTGCCCGTCTCACTGGTGAAAAGAAAAACCACCCTGGCGCCCAATACGCAAACCGC
CTCTCCCCGCGCGTTGGCCGATTCATTAATGCAGCTGGCACGACAGGTTTCCCGACTGGAAAGCGGGCAG
TGAGCGCAACGCAATTAATGTAAGTTAGCTCACTCATTAGGCACCGGGATCTCGACCGATGCCCTTGAGA
GCCTTCAACCCAGTCAGCTCCTTCCGGTGGGCGCGGGGCATGACTATCGTCGCCGCACTTATGACTGTCT
TCTTTATCATGCAACTCGTAGGACAGGTGCCGGCAGCGCTCTGGGTCATTTTCGGCGAGGACCGCTTTCG
CTGGAGCGCGACGATGATCGGCCTGTCGCTTGCGGTATTCGGAATCTTGCACGCCCTCGCTCAAGCCTTC
GTCACTGGTCCCGCCACCAAACGTTTCGGCGAGAAGCAGGCCATTATCGCCGGCATGGCGGCCCCACGGG
TGCGCATGATCGTGCTCCTGTCGTTGAGGACCCGGCTAGGCTGGCGGGGTTGCCTTACTGGTTAGCAGAA
TGAATCACCGATACGCGAGCGAACGTGAAGCGACTGCTGCTGCAAAACGTCTGCGACCTGAGCAACAACA
TGAATGGTCTTCGGTTTCCGTGTTTCGTAAAGTCTGGAAACGCGGAAGTCAGCGCCCTGCACCATTATGT
TCCGGATCTGCATCGCAGGATGCTGCTGGCTACCCTGTGGAACACCTACATCTGTATTAACGAAGCGCTG
GCATTGACCCTGAGTGATTTTTCTCTGGTCCCGCCGCATCCATACCGCCAGTTGTTTACCCTCACAACGT
TCCAGTAACCGGGCATGTTCATCATCAGTAACCCGTATCGTGAGCATCCTCTCTCGTTTCATCGGTATCA
TTACCCCCATGAACAGAAATCCCCCTTACACGGAGGCATCAGTGACCAAACAGGAAAAAACCGCCCTTAA
CATGGCCCGCTTTATCAGAAGCCAGACATTAACGCTTCTGGAGAAACTCAACGAGCTGGACGCGGATGAA
CAGGCAGACATCTGTGAATCGCTTCACGACCACGCTGATGAGCTTTACCGCAGCTGCCTCGCGCGTTTCG
GTGATGACGGTGAAAACCTCTGACACATGCAGCTCCCGGAGACGGTCACAGCTTGTCTGTAAGCGGATGC
CGGGAGCAGACAAGCCCGTCAGGGCGCGTCAGCGGGTGTTGGCGGGTGTCGGGGCGCAGCCATGACCCAG
TCACGTAGCGATAGCGGAGTGTATACTGGCTTAACTATGCGGCATCAGAGCAGATTGTACTGAGAGTGCA
CCATTGCGGTGTGAAATACCGCACAGATGCGTAAGGAGAAAATACCGCATCAGGCGCTCTTCCGCTTCCT
CGCTCACTGACTCGCTGCGCTCGGTCGTTCGGCTGCGGCGAGCGGTATCAGCTCACTCAAAGGCGGTAAT
ACGGTTATCCACAGAATCAGGGGATAACGCAGGAAAGAACATGTGAGCAAAAGGCCAGCAAAAGGCCAGG
AACCGTAAAAAGGCCGCGTTGCTGGCGTTTTTCCATAGGCTCCGCCCCCCTGACGAGCATCACAAAAATC
GACGCTCAAGTCAGAGGTGGCGAAACCCGACAGGACTATAAAGATACCAGGCGTTTCCCCCTGGAAGCTC
CCTCGTGCGCTCTCCTGTTCCGACCCTGCCGCTTACCGGATACCTGTCCGCCTTTCTCCCTTCGGGAAGC
GTGGCGCTTTCTCATAGCTCACGCTGTAGGTATCTCAGTTCGGTGTAGGTCGTTCGCTCCAAGCTGGGCT
GTGTGCACGAACCCCCCGTTCAGCCCGACCGCTGCGCCTTATCCGGTAACTATCGTCTTGAGTCCAACCC
GGTAAGACACGACTTATCGCCACTGGCAGCAGCCACTGGTAACAGGATTAGCAGAGCGAGGTATGTAGGC
GGTGCTACAGAGTTCTTGAAGTGGTGGCCTAACTACGGCTACACTAGAAGGACAGTATTTGGTATCTGCG
CTCTGCTGAAGCCAGTTACCTTCGGAAAAAGAGTTGGTAGCTCTTGATCCGGCAAACAAACCACCGCTGG
TAGCGGTGGTTTTTTTGTTTGCAAGCAGCAGATTACGCGCAGAAAAAAAGGATCTCAAGAAGATCCTTTG
ATCTTTTCTACGGGGTCTGACGCTCAGTGGAACGAAAACTCACGTTAAGGGATTTTGGTCATGAACAATA
AAACTGTCTGCTTACATAAACAGTAATACAAGGGGTGTTATGAGCCATATTCAACGGGAAACGTCTTGCT
CTAGGCCGCGATTAAATTCCAACATGGATGCTGATTTATATGGGTATAAATGGGCTCGCGATAATGTCGG
GCAATCAGGTGCGACAATCTATCGATTGTATGGGAAGCCCGATGCGCCAGAGTTGTTTCTGAAACATGGC
AAAGGTAGCGTTGCCAATGATGTTACAGATGAGATGGTCAGACTAAACTGGCTGACGGAATTTATGCCTC
TTCCGACCATCAAGCATTTTATCCGTACTCCTGATGATGCATGGTTACTCACCACTGCGATCCCCGGGAA
AACAGCATTCCAGGTATTAGAAGAATATCCTGATTCAGGTGAAAATATTGTTGATGCGCTGGCAGTGTTC
CTGCGCCGGTTGCATTCGATTCCTGTTTGTAATTGTCCTTTTAACAGCGATCGCGTATTTCGTCTCGCTC
AGGCGCAATCACGAATGAATAACGGTTTGGTTGATGCGAGTGATTTTGATGACGAGCGTAATGGCTGGCC
TGTTGAACAAGTCTGGAAAGAAATGCATAAACTTTTGCCATTCTCACCGGATTCAGTCGTCACTCATGGT
GATTTCTCACTTGATAACCTTATTTTTGACGAGGGGAAATTAATAGGTTGTATTGATGTTGGACGAGTCG
GAATCGCAGACCGATACCAGGATCTTGCCATCCTATGGAACTGCCTCGGTGAGTTTTCTCCTTCATTACA
GAAACGGCTTTTTCAAAAATATGGTATTGATAATCCTGATATGAATAAATTGCAGTTTCATTTGATGCTC
GATGAGTTTTTCTAAGAATTAATTCATGAGCGGATACATATTTGAATGTATTTAGAAAAATAAACAAATA
GGGGTTCCGCGCACATTTCCCCGAAAAGTGCCACCTAAATTGTAAGCGTTAATATTTTGTTAAAATTCGC
GTTAAATTTTTGTTAAATCAGCTCATTTTTTAACCAATAGGCCGAAATCGGCAAAATCCCTTATAAATCA
AAAGAATAGACCGAGATAGGGT
[37 nt withheld, positions 3313-3349]
AAAGAACGTGGACTCCAACGTCAAAGG
[49 nt withheld, positions 3377-3425]
T
[91 nt withheld, positions 3427-3517]
G
[124 nt withheld, positions 3519-3642]
CCCATTCGCCAATCCGGATATAGTTCCTCCTTTCAGCAAAAAACCCCTCAAGACCCGTTTAGAGGCCCCA
AGGGGTTATGCTAGTTATTGCTCAGCGGTGGCAGCAGCCAACTCAGCTTCCTTTCGGGCTTTGTTAGCAG
CCGGATCTCAGTGGTGGTGGTGGTGGTGCTCGAGTGCGGCCGCAAGCTTGTCGACGGAGCTCGAATTCGG
ATCCGCGACCCATTTGCTGTCCACCAGTCATGCTAGCCATATGGCTACCGCGCGGCACCAGGCCAGAACC
AGAACCTTCTTTTTCGCCTTCTTCAGATACTGAGATGGATAAAATCTGTTTAATAATTGTATTTAATTTC
TCATTTAGCTTTTCCTGGCCGTACATATCTCGGGCCTGCTTCATTAACTCGGCTGTATCATCATCAAGCT
GAATAAGCGGTTCATCAATTTCCGATTCATTATACAGCTGGATAAACGCGTCCAGTCCTTCATTCATTCG
GTCGATTGCTGTGCTCAGCTGTTCCTTTTCCTCACTCGTCACTTTCATAGCTTCCATCACACCCGTGCTT
TTTTCTAACAGTATGTCCCACTTCCGGTGATGTTTTTCAAAAAATGTACAAAACATGGCCATGGTATATC
TCCTTCTTAAAGTTAAACAAAATTATTTCTAGAGGGGAATTGTTATCCGCTCACAATTCCCCTATAGTGA
GTCGTATTAATTTCGCGGGATCGAGATCTCGATCCTCTACGCCGGACGCATCGTGGCCGGCATCACCGGC
GCCACAGGTGCGGTTGCTGGCGCCTATATCGCCGACATCACCGATGGGGAAGATCGGGCTCGCCACTTCG
GGCTCATGAGCGCTTGTTTCGGCGTGGGTATGGTGGCAGGCCCCGTGGCCGGGGGACTGTTGGGCGCCAT
CTCCTTGCATGCACCATTCCTTGCGGCGGCGGTGCTCAACGGCCTCAACCTACTACTGGGCTGCTTCCTA
ATGCAGGAGTCGCATAAGGGAGAGCGTCGAGATCCCGGACACCATCGAATGGCGCAAAACCTTTCGCGGT
ATGGCATGATAGCGCCCGGAAGAGAGTCAATTCAGGGTGGTGAATGTGAAACCAGTAACGTTATACGATG
TCGCAGAGTATGCCGGTGTCTCTTATCAGACCGTTTCCCGCGTGGTGAACCAGGCCAGCCACGTTTCTGC
GAAAACGCGGGAAAAAGTGGAAGCGGCGATGGCGGAGCTGAATTACATTCCCAACCGCGTGGCACAACAA
CTGGCGGGCAAACAGTCGTTGCTGATTGGCGTTGCCACCTCCAGTCTGGCCCTGCACGCGCCGTCGCAAA
TTGTCGCGGCGATTAAATCTCGCGCCGATCAACTGGGTGCCAGCGTGGTGGTGTCGATGGTAGAACGAAG
CGGCGTCGAAGCCTGTAAAGCGGCGGTGCACAATCTTCTCGCGCAACGCGTCAGTGGGCTGATCATTAAC
TATCCGCTGGATGACCAGGATGCCATTGCTGTGGAAGCTGCCTGCACTAATGTTCCGGCGTTATTTCTTG
ATGTCTCTGACCAGACACCCATCAACAGTATTATTTTCTCCCATGAAGACGGTACGCGACTGGGCGTGGA
GCATCTGGTCGCATTGGGTCACCAGCAAATCGCGCTGTTAGCGGGCCCATTAAGTTCTGTCTCGGCGCGT
CTGCGTCTGGCTGGCTGGCATAAATATCTCACTCGCAATCAAATTCAGCCGATAGCGGAACGGGAAGGCG
ACTGGAGTGCCATGTCCGGTTTTCAACAAACCATGCAAATGCTGAATGAGGGCATCGTTCCCACTGCGAT
GCTGGTTGCCAACGATCAGATGGCGCTGGGCGCAATGCGCGCCATTACCGAGTCCGGGCTGCGCGTTGGT
GCGGATATCTCGGTAGTGGGATACGACGATACCGAAGACAGCTCATGTTATATCCCGCCGTTAACCACCA
TCAAACAGGATTTTCGCCTGCTGGGGCAAACCAGCGTGGACCGCTTGCTGCAACTCTCTCAGGGCCA
